LOCUS       Exported 5918 bp ds-DNA circular SYN 13-MAY-2021
DEFINITION  express Flag-RagC (D181N mutant).
ACCESSION   .
VERSION     .
KEYWORDS    pRK5 Flag RagC (D181N)
SOURCE      synthetic DNA construct
  ORGANISM  synthetic DNA construct
REFERENCE   1 (bases 1 to 5918)
  AUTHORS   Lawrence RE, Cho KF, Rappold R, Thrun A, Tofaute M, Kim DJ,
            Moldavski O, Hurley JH, Zoncu R
  TITLE     A nutrient-induced affinity switch controls mTORC1 activation by its
            Rag GTPase-Ragulator lysosomal scaffold.
  JOURNAL   Nat Cell Biol. 2018 Sep;20(9):1052-1063. doi:
            10.1038/s41556-018-0148-6. Epub 2018 Jul 30.
  PUBMED    30061680
REFERENCE   2 (bases 1 to 5918)
  AUTHORS   .
  TITLE     Direct Submission
  JOURNAL   Exported May 13, 2021 from SnapGene Server 1.1.58
            http://www.snapgene.com
FEATURES             Location/Qualifiers
     source          1..5918
                     /organism="synthetic DNA construct"
                     /mol_type="other DNA"
     enhancer        14..393
                     /label=CMV enhancer
                     /note="human cytomegalovirus immediate early enhancer"
     promoter        394..597
                     /label=CMV promoter
                     /note="human cytomegalovirus (CMV) immediate early
                     promoter"
     primer_bind     548..568
                     /label=CMV-F
                     /note="Human CMV immediate early promoter, forward primer"
     primer_bind     594..618
                     /label=LNCX
                     /note="Human CMV promoter, forward primer"
     promoter        828..846
                     /label=SP6 promoter
                     /note="promoter for bacteriophage SP6 RNA polymerase"
     primer_bind     828..845
                     /label=SP6
                     /note="SP6 promoter, forward primer"
     primer_bind     859..878
                     /label=pMT2-F
                     /note="Synthetic intron, forward primer"
     CDS             937..960
                     /codon_start=1
                     /product="FLAG(R) epitope tag, followed by an enterokinase
                     cleavage site"
                     /label=FLAG
                     /translation="DYKDDDDK"
     regulatory      2218..2227
                     /regulatory_class="other"
                     /note="vertebrate consensus sequence for strong initiation
                     of translation (Kozak, 1987)"
     polyA_signal    2231..2365
                     /label=SV40 poly(A) signal
                     /note="SV40 polyadenylation signal"
     primer_bind     complement(2268..2287)
                     /label=SV40pA-R
                     /note="SV40 polyA, reverse primer"
     primer_bind     2322..2341
                     /label=EBV-rev
                     /note="SV40 polyA terminator, reverse primer"
     promoter        2434..2791
                     /label=SV40 promoter
                     /note="SV40 enhancer and early promoter"
     primer_bind     complement(2457..2477)
                     /label=pBABE 3'
                     /note="SV40 enhancer, reverse primer for pBABE vectors"
     rep_origin      2642..2777
                     /label=SV40 ori
                     /note="SV40 origin of replication"
     primer_bind     2704..2723
                     /label=SV40pro-F
                     /note="SV40 promoter/origin, forward primer"
     primer_bind     complement(2811..2828)
                     /label=M13 Forward
                     /note="In lacZ gene. Also called M13-F20 or M13 (-21)
                     Forward"
     primer_bind     complement(2811..2827)
                     /label=M13 fwd
                     /note="common sequencing primer, one of multiple similar
                     variants"
     primer_bind     complement(2820..2842)
                     /label=M13/pUC Forward
                     /note="In lacZ gene"
     rep_origin      3040..3495
                     /direction=RIGHT
                     /label=f1 ori
                     /note="f1 bacteriophage origin of replication; arrow
                     indicates direction of (+) strand synthesis"
     primer_bind     complement(3127..3146)
                     /label=F1ori-R
                     /note="F1 origin, reverse primer"
     primer_bind     3337..3358
                     /label=F1ori-F
                     /note="F1 origin, forward primer"
     primer_bind     complement(3512..3531)
                     /label=pRS-marker
                     /note="pRS vectors, use to sequence yeast selectable
                     marker"
     primer_bind     3631..3653
                     /label=pGEX 3'
                     /note="pGEX vectors, reverse primer"
     primer_bind     complement(3691..3709)
                     /label=pBRforEco
                     /note="pBR322 vectors, upsteam of EcoRI site, forward
                     primer"
     promoter        3777..3881
                     /gene="bla"
                     /label=AmpR promoter
     CDS             3882..4742
                     /codon_start=1
                     /gene="bla"
                     /product="beta-lactamase"
                     /label=AmpR
                     /note="confers resistance to ampicillin, carbenicillin, and
                     related antibiotics"
                     /translation="MSIQHFRVALIPFFAAFCLPVFAHPETLVKVKDAEDQLGARVGYI
                     ELDLNSGKILESFRPEERFPMMSTFKVLLCGAVLSRIDAGQEQLGRRIHYSQNDLVEYS
                     PVTEKHLTDGMTVRELCSAAITMSDNTAANLLLTTIGGPKELTAFLHNMGDHVTRLDRW
                     EPELNEAIPNDERDTTMPVAMATTLRKLLTGELLTLASRQQLIDWMEADKVAGPLLRSA
                     LPAGWFIADKSGAGERGSRGIIAALGPDGKPSRIVVIYTTGSQATMDERNRQIAEIGAS
                     LIKHW"
     primer_bind     complement(4100..4119)
                     /label=Amp-R
                     /note="Ampicillin resistance gene, reverse primer"
     rep_origin      4913..5501
                     /direction=RIGHT
                     /label=ori
                     /note="high-copy-number ColE1/pMB1/pBR322/pUC origin of
                     replication"
     primer_bind     5402..5421
                     /label=pBR322ori-F
                     /note="pBR322 origin, forward primer"
     primer_bind     5655..5672
                     /label=L4440
                     /note="L4440 vector, forward primer"
     protein_bind    5789..5810
                     /label=CAP binding site
                     /bound_moiety="E. coli catabolite activator protein"
                     /note="CAP binding activates transcription in the presence
                     of cAMP."
     promoter        5825..5855
                     /label=lac promoter
                     /note="promoter for the E. coli lac operon"
     protein_bind    5863..5879
                     /label=lac operator
                     /bound_moiety="lac repressor encoded by lacI"
                     /note="The lac repressor binds to the lac operator to
                     inhibit transcription in E. coli. This inhibition can be
                     relieved by adding lactose or
                     isopropyl-beta-D-thiogalactopyranoside (IPTG)."
     primer_bind     5868..5890
                     /label=M13/pUC Reverse
                     /note="In lacZ gene"
     primer_bind     5887..5903
                     /label=M13 rev
                     /note="common sequencing primer, one of multiple similar
                     variants"
     primer_bind     5887..5903
                     /label=M13 Reverse
                     /note="In lacZ gene. Also called M13-rev"
ORIGIN
        1 ttcgagctcg cccgacattg attattgact agttattaat agtaatcaat tacggggtca
       61 ttagttcata gcccatatat ggagttccgc gttacataac ttacggtaaa tggcccgcct
      121 ggctgaccgc ccaacgaccc ccgcccattg acgtcaataa tgacgtatgt tcccatagta
      181 acgccaatag ggactttcca ttgacgtcaa tgggtggagt atttacggta aactgcccac
      241 ttggcagtac atcaagtgta tcatatgcca agtacgcccc ctattgacgt caatgacggt
      301 aaatggcccg cctggcatta tgcccagtac atgaccttat gggactttcc tacttggcag
      361 tacatctacg tattagtcat cgctattacc atggtgatgc ggttttggca gtacatcaat
      421 gggcgtggat agcggtttga ctcacgggga tttccaagtc tccaccccat tgacgtcaat
      481 gggagtttgt tttggcacca aaatcaacgg gactttccaa aatgtcgtaa caactccgcc
      541 ccattgacgc aaatgggcgg taggcgtgta cggtgggagg tctatataag cagagctcgt
      601 ttagtgaacc gtcagatcgc ctggagacgc catccacgct gttttgacct ccatagaaga
      661 caccgggacc gatccagcct ccgcggccgg gaacggtgca ttggaacgcg gattccccgt
      721 gccaagagtg acgtaagtac cgcctataga gtctataggc ccaccccctt ggcttcgtta
      781 gaacgcggct acaattaata cataacctta tgtatcatac acatacgatt taggtgacac
      841 tatagaataa catccacttt gcctttctct ccacaggtgt ccactcccag gtccaactgc
      901 acctcggttc tatcgattga attcaccatg gaaatggact acaaggatga cgatgacaag
      961 ggtggtggtg gtggtgcgtc gacgatgtcc ctgcagtacg gggcggagga gacgcccctc
     1021 gccggcagtt acggcgcggc cgattcgttt ccaaaggact tcggctacgg cgtggaggag
     1081 gaggaagagg aggcggcggc ggcgggcgga ggggttgggg caggggcagg cggtggctgt
     1141 ggtccggggg gcgctgacag ctccaagccg aggattctgc tcatgggact ccggcgcagc
     1201 ggcaagtcct ccatccagaa ggtggtgttt cataagatgt cacccaacga gaccctcttt
     1261 ttggaaagta ccaacaagat ttataaggat gacatttcca atagctcctt tgtgaatttc
     1321 cagatatggg attttcctgg gcaaatggac ttttttgacc caacctttga ctatgagatg
     1381 atcttcaggg gaacaggagc attgatatac gtcattgacg cacaggatga ctacatggag
     1441 gctttaacaa gacttcacat tactgtttct aaagcctaca aagttaaccc agacatgaat
     1501 tttgaggttt ttattcacaa agttaatggt ctgtctgatg atcacaaaat agaaacacag
     1561 agggacattc atcaaagggc caatgatgac cttgcagatg ctgggctaga aaaactccat
     1621 cttagctttt atctgactag tatctatgac cattcaatat ttgaagcctt tagtaaggtg
     1681 gtgcagaaac tcattccaca actgccgacc ttggaaaacc tattaaatat ctttatatca
     1741 aattcaggta ttgaaaaagc ttttctcttt gatgttgtca gcaaaatcta cattgcaaca
     1801 gacagttccc ctgtggatat gcaatcttat gaactttgct gtgacatgat cgatgttgta
     1861 attgatgtgt cttgtatata tgggttaaag gaagatggaa gtggaagtgc ttatgacaaa
     1921 gaatctatgg caattatcaa gctgaataat acaactgtcc tttatttaaa ggaggtgact
     1981 aaatttttgg cactggtctg cattctaagg gaagaaagct ttgaaagaaa aggtttaata
     2041 gactacaact tccactgttt ccgaaaagct attcatgagg tttttgaggt gggtgtgact
     2101 tctcacagga gctgtggtca ccagactagt gcctccagtc tgaaagcgct gacacacaat
     2161 ggcacgccac gaaacgccat ctaggcggcc gctaagtaag taaggatccc cagcttggcc
     2221 gccatggccc aacttgttta ttgcagctta taatggttac aaataaagca atagcatcac
     2281 aaatttcaca aataaagcat ttttttcact gcattctagt tgtggtttgt ccaaactcat
     2341 caatgtatct tatcatgtct ggatcgggaa ttaattcggc gcagcaccat ggcctgaaat
     2401 aacctctgaa agaggaactt ggttaggtac cttctgaggc ggaaagaacc agctgtggaa
     2461 tgtgtgtcag ttagggtgtg gaaagtcccc aggctcccca gcaggcagaa gtatgcaaag
     2521 catgcatctc aattagtcag caaccaggtg tggaaagtcc ccaggctccc cagcaggcag
     2581 aagtatgcaa agcatgcatc tcaattagtc agcaaccata gtcccgcccc taactccgcc
     2641 catcccgccc ctaactccgc ccagttccgc ccattctccg ccccatggct gactaatttt
     2701 ttttatttat gcagaggccg aggccgcctc ggcctctgag ctattccaga agtagtgagg
     2761 aggctttttt ggaggcctag gcttttgcaa aaagctgtta acagcttggc actggccgtc
     2821 gttttacaac gtcgtgactg ggaaaaccct ggcgttaccc aacttaatcg ccttgcagca
     2881 catccccctt tcgccagctg gcgtaatagc gaagaggccc gcaccgatcg cccttcccaa
     2941 cagttgcgca gcctgaatgg cgaatggcgc ctgatgcggt attttctcct tacgcatctg
     3001 tgcggtattt cacaccgcat annnnnnnnn nnnnnnnnnn nnnnnnnnnn nnnnnnnnnn
     3061 nnnnnnnnnn nnnnnnnnnn nnnnnnnnnn nnnnnnnnnn nnnnnnnnnn nnnnnnnnnn
     3121 nnnnnnnnnn nnnnnnnnnn nnnnnnnnnn nnnnnnnnnn nnncnnnnnn nnnnnnnnnn
     3181 nnnnnnnnnn nnnnnnnnnn nnnnnnnnnn nnnnnnnnnn nnnnnnnnnn nnnnnnnnnn
     3241 nnnnnnnnnn nnnnnnnnnn nnnnnnnnnn nnnnnnnnnn nnnnnnnnnn nnnnnnnnnn
     3301 nnnnnccttt gacgttggag tccacgttct ttaatagtgg actcttgttc caaactggaa
     3361 caacactcaa ccctatctcg ggctattctt ttgatttata agggattttg ccgatttcgg
     3421 cctattggtt aaaaaatgag ctgatttaac aaaaatttaa cgcgaatttt aacaaaatat
     3481 taacgtttac aattttatgg tgcactctca gtacaatctg ctctgatgcc gcatagttaa
     3541 gccagccccg acacccgcca acacccgctg acgcgccctg acgggcttgt ctgctcccgg
     3601 catccgctta cagacaagct gtgaccgtct ccgggagctg catgtgtcag aggttttcac
     3661 cgtcatcacc gaaacgcgcg agacgaaagg gcctcgtgat acgcctattt ttataggtta
     3721 atgtcatgat aataatggtt tcttagacgt caggtggcac ttttcgggga aatgtgcgcg
     3781 gaacccctat ttgtttattt ttctaaatac attcaaatat gtatccgctc atgagacaat
     3841 aaccctgata aatgcttcaa taatattgaa aaaggaagag tatgagtatt caacatttcc
     3901 gtgtcgccct tattcccttt tttgcggcat tttgccttcc tgtttttgct cacccagaaa
     3961 cgctggtgaa agtaaaagat gctgaagatc agttgggtgc acgagtgggt tacatcgaac
     4021 tggatctcaa cagcggtaag atccttgaga gttttcgccc cgaagaacgt tttccaatga
     4081 tgagcacttt taaagttctg ctatgtggcg cggtattatc ccgtattgac gccgggcaag
     4141 agcaactcgg tcgccgcata cactattctc agaatgactt ggttgagtac tcaccagtca
     4201 cagaaaagca tcttacggat ggcatgacag taagagaatt atgcagtgct gccataacca
     4261 tgagtgataa cactgcggcc aacttacttc tgacaacgat cggaggaccg aaggagctaa
     4321 ccgctttttt gcacaacatg ggggatcatg taactcgcct tgatcgttgg gaaccggagc
     4381 tgaatgaagc cataccaaac gacgagcgtg acaccacgat gcctgtagca atggcaacaa
     4441 cgttgcgcaa actattaact ggcgaactac ttactctagc ttcccggcaa caattaatag
     4501 actggatgga ggcggataaa gttgcaggac cacttctgcg ctcggccctt ccggctggct
     4561 ggtttattgc tgataaatct ggagccggtg agcgtgggtc tcgcggtatc attgcagcac
     4621 tggggccaga tggtaagccc tcccgtatcg tagttatcta cacgacgggg agtcaggcaa
     4681 ctatggatga acgaaataga cagatcgctg agataggtgc ctcactgatt aagcattggt
     4741 aactgtcaga ccaagtttac tcatatatac tttagattga tttaaaactt catttttaat
     4801 ttaaaaggat ctaggtgaag atcctttttg ataatctcat gaccaaaatc ccttaacgtg
     4861 agttttcgtt ccactgagcg tcagaccccg tagaaaagat caaaggatct tcttgagatc
     4921 ctttttttct gcgcgtaatc tgctgcttgc aaacaaaaaa accaccgcta ccagcggtgg
     4981 tttgtttgcc ggatcaagag ctaccaactc tttttccgaa ggtaactggc ttcagcagag
     5041 cgcagatacc aaatactgtt cttctagtgt agccgtagtt aggccaccac ttcaagaact
     5101 ctgtagcacc gcctacatac ctcgctctgc taatcctgtt accagtggct gctgccagtg
     5161 gcgataagtc gtgtcttacc gggttggact caagacgata gttaccggat aaggcgcagc
     5221 ggtcgggctg aacggggggt tcgtgcacac agcccagctt ggagcgaacg acctacaccg
     5281 aactgagata cctacagcgt gagctatgag aaagcgccac gcttcccgaa gggagaaagg
     5341 cggacaggta tccggtaagc ggcagggtcg gaacaggaga gcgcacgagg gagcttccag
     5401 ggggaaacgc ctggtatctt tatagtcctg tcgggtttcg ccacctctga cttgagcgtc
     5461 gatttttgtg atgctcgtca ggggggcgga gcctatggaa aaacgccagc aacgcggcct
     5521 ttttacggtt cctggccttt tgctggcctt ttgctcacat gttctttcct gcgttatccc
     5581 ctgattctgt ggataaccgt attaccgcct ttgagtgagc tgataccgct cgccgcagcc
     5641 gaacgaccga gcgcagcgag tcagtgagcg aggaagcgga agagcgccca atacgcaaac
     5701 cgcctctccc cgcgcgttgg ccgattcatt aatgcagctg gcacgacagg tttcccgact
     5761 ggaaagcggg cagtgagcgc aacgcaatta atgtgagtta gctcactcat taggcacccc
     5821 aggctttaca ctttatgctt ccggctcgta tgttgtgtgg aattgtgagc ggataacaat
     5881 ttcacacagg aaacagctat gacatgatta cgaattaa
//
