[The description below was written by a language model from this plasmid's Addgene catalogue record and the feature table of its GenBank file.]
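Description:
pRK5 Flag RagC (D181N) is a 5,918 bp circular mammalian expression plasmid built on the pRK5 backbone for transient expression of a mutant form of human RagC (gene RRAGC), one of the Rag GTPases. It is propagated in E. coli using a high-copy ColE1/pUC-type origin and selected with ampicillin through the beta-lactamase (AmpR) gene and its own promoter. The backbone also carries an f1 origin, which permits single-stranded DNA production, and remnants of the lac promoter/operator region. No mammalian selection marker is annotated, so the plasmid is suited to transient transfection rather than stable line selection.

Expression is driven by the human cytomegalovirus immediate-early enhancer and promoter. An SP6 phage promoter downstream of these could support in vitro transcription. The annotated FLAG epitope coding sequence marks the start of the insert region, consistent with the catalogue's description of an N-terminal Flag tag. The RagC coding sequence itself is not annotated as a feature, but presumably occupies the unannotated stretch between the tag and the SV40 polyadenylation signal that terminates the transcript. An SV40 enhancer/early promoter segment containing the SV40 origin lies downstream, and this allows episomal amplification in cells expressing large T antigen.

The insert carries the D181N substitution. The record does not explain its biochemical effect, and the cloning sites are listed as unknown. The associated publication concerns nutrient-regulated binding between the Rag GTPases and the Ragulator lysosomal scaffold in mTORC1 activation. The construct therefore likely serves to express epitope-tagged mutant RagC for detection, immunoprecipitation or localisation studies of that pathway.
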