Addgene plasmid #112752: pRK5 Flag RagC (D181N)
Purpose: express Flag-RagC (D181N mutant)
Depositing lab: Roberto Zoncu. Depositing organization: University of California, Berkeley. Publication: A nutrient-induced affinity switch controls mTORC1 activation by its Rag GTPase-Ragulator lysosomal scaffold. Lawrence RE, Cho KF, Rappold R, Thrun A, Tofaute M, Kim DJ, Moldavski O, Hurley JH, Zoncu R. Nat Cell Biol. 2018 Sep;20(9):1052-1063. doi: 10.1038/s41556-018-0148-6. Epub 2018 Jul 30. PubMed 30061680.
Backbone
  Vector backbone: pRK5
  Vector type: Mammalian Expression
Growth in bacteria
  Bacterial resistance: Ampicillin, 100 μg/mL
  Growth temperature: 37°C
  Growth strain: DH5alpha
  Copy number: Unknown
Gene/Insert
  Gene/Insert name: Flag-RagC (D181N)
  Species: H. sapiens (human)
  Mutation: 181N
  Entrez Gene: RRAGC (a.k.a. GTR2, RAGC, TIB929)
  Tag / fusion protein: Flag (N terminal on insert)
  Cloning method: Restriction Enzyme; 5′ cloning site Unknown (unknown if destroyed); 3′ cloning site Unknown (unknown if destroyed)
Terms and licenses: Academic/Nonprofit Terms; Industry Terms: Not Available to Industry
How to cite: pRK5 Flag RagC (D181N) was a gift from Roberto Zoncu (Addgene plasmid # 112752 ; http://n2t.net/addgene:112752 ; RRID:Addgene_112752)
